Addgene plasmid #146237: pAc5.1B-lambdaN-HA-DmSMG6-NusA-siRNAres-V5His6_E
Purpose: Insect Expression of DmSMG6-NusA-siRNAres
Depositing lab: Elisa Izaurralde. Depositing organization: Max Planck Institute for Developmental Biology. Publication: SMG6 is the catalytic endonuclease that cleaves mRNAs containing nonsense codons in metazoan. Huntzinger E, Kashima I, Fauser M, Saulière J, Izaurralde E. RNA. 2008 Dec . 14(12):2609-17. 10.1261/rna.1386208 PubMed 18974281.
Backbone
  Vector backbone: Unknown
  Vector type: Insect Expression
Growth in bacteria
  Bacterial resistance: Ampicillin, 100 μg/mL
  Growth temperature: 37°C
  Growth strain: DH5alpha
  Copy number: Low Copy
Gene/Insert
  Gene/Insert name: DmSMG6-NusA-siRNAres
  Species: D. melanogaster (fly)
  Entrez Gene: Smg6 (a.k.a. CG6369, Dmel\CG6369, dSMG6, SMG6)
  Cloning method: Unknown
Terms and licenses: Academic/Nonprofit Terms; Industry Terms: Not Available to Industry
Depositor comments: Plasmids from this collection were made available to the research community and donated after the lab closed. Please note that the sequence provided by the depositing laboratory may be theoretical/predicted or based on Sanger sequencing results. There may be discrepancies between sequencing results obtained by Addgene and the depositor sequence. If an Addgene verified sequence is not available, please contact before placing your order to request that our lab fully sequence the plasmid.
How to cite: pAc5.1B-lambdaN-HA-DmSMG6-NusA-siRNAres-V5His6_E was a gift from Elisa Izaurralde (Addgene plasmid # 146237 ; http://n2t.net/addgene:146237 ; RRID:Addgene_146237)
