[The description below was written by a language model from this plasmid's Addgene catalogue record and pLannotate feature annotations shown in this document.]
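Description:
pAc5.1B-lambdaN-HA-DmSMG6-NusA-siRNAres-V5His6_E is a 9,671 nt insect expression plasmid for producing a modified form of Drosophila melanogaster SMG6, the nonsense-mediated mRNA decay factor, in fly cells. The catalogue lists the backbone as unknown, although the name points to a pAc5.1B-type vector. This fits the annotated features, which include the constitutive Drosophila actin 5C (Ac5) promoter upstream of the coding region and an SV40 polyadenylation signal downstream. In bacteria the plasmid is maintained through a ColE1/pUC-type origin and selected with ampicillin via the bla gene and its own promoter. The catalogue describes it as low copy, whereas the origin annotation is of a high-copy type. Short fragments matching SV40 large T antigen and a tetracycline resistance gene are also detected. These appear to be backbone remnants rather than functional parts.

The open reading frame begins with a fragment of the bacteriophage lambda N protein, followed by a sequence matched as a fragment of a 3xHA tag, which suggests a single HA epitope. The lambda N peptide is commonly used to tether a fusion protein to reporter RNAs carrying boxB hairpins. SMG6 sequence is not annotated by the feature tool but presumably occupies the unannotated stretches flanking a fragment of E. coli NusA. The position of that fragment suggests that NusA sits within, or replaces part of, the SMG6 coding region, though the record does not say which segment is affected. A V5 epitope follows at the C-terminus, and the His6 tag indicated by the name is not separately annotated. The "siRNAres" label indicates an RNAi-resistant version, which is typically used for complementation after knockdown of the endogenous gene, but the record does not describe the underlying changes.
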