Features (pLannotate 1.2.2; 11 found; start..end, strand, type, name):
     56..2568    +  promoter       Ac5 promoter: Drosophila melanogaster actin 5C promoter
   2588..2653    +  CDS            N (fragment): REGN_LAMBD - Experimental evidence at protein level: Swiss-Prot protein existence level 1. Plays a role as a transcriptional antitermination factor that allows the virus to initiate its lytic phase. Activates expression of the delayed viral early genes by modifying host RNA polymerase (RNAP) into a form that is resistant to termination signals. This antitermination function requires the host NusA protein which serves to stabilize the interaction between antitermination protein N and host RNA polymerase. From Escherichia phage lambda (Bacteriophage lambda).
   2678..2704    +  CDS            3xHA (fragment): three tandem HA epitope tags
   4756..6235    +  CDS            NusA (fragment): transcription elongation protein (N utilization substance protein A); nusA; highly soluble in E. coli
   6956..6997    +  CDS            V5 tag: epitope tag from simian virus 5
   7097..7231    -  polyA_signal   SV40 poly(A) signal: SV40 polyadenylation signal
   7254..7338    -  CDS            large T antigen (fragment): large T antigen from SV40 (simian virus 40)
   7339..7809    +  CDS            TcR (fragment): tetracycline efflux protein; tet; confers resistance to tetracycline
   7853..8441    -  rep_origin     ori: high-copy-number ColE1/pMB1/pBR322/pUC origin of replication
   8612..9472    -  CDS            AmpR: β-lactamase; bla; confers resistance to ampicillin, carbenicillin, and related antibiotics
   9473..9577    -  promoter       AmpR promoter: bla
>Addgene plasmid #146237 | pAc5.1B-lambdaN-HA-DmSMG6-NusA-siRNAres-V5His6_E | depositor full sequence | sequence record 288682 | Full Sequence
CTTCAAGGAATTAATTCTATATTCTAAAAACACAAATGATACTTCTAAAAAAAATCATGAATGGCATCAA
CTCTGAATCAAATCTTTGCAGATGCACCTACTTCTCATTTCCACTGTCACATCATTTTTCCAGATCTCGC
TGCCTGTTATGTGGCCCACAAACCAAGACACGTTTTATGGCCATTAAAGCTGGCTGATCGTCGCCAAACA
CCAAATACATATCAATATGTACATTCGAGAAAGAAGCGATCAAAGAAGCGTCTTCGGGCGAGTAGGAGAA
TGCGGAGGAGAAGGAGAACGAGCTGATCTAGTATCTCTCCACAATCCAATGCCAACTGACCAACTGGCCA
TATTCGGAGCAATTTGAAGCCAATTTCCATCGCCTGGCGATCGCTCCATTCTTGGCTATATGTTTTTCAC
CGTTCCCGGGGCCATTTTCAAAGACTCGTCGGTAAGATAAGATTGTGTCACTCGCTGTCTCTCTTCATTT
GTCGAAGAATGCTGAGGAATTTCGCGATGACGTCGGCGAGTATTTTGAAGAATGAGAATAATTTGTATTT
ATACGAAAATCAGTTAGTGGAATTTTCTACAAAAACATGTTATCTATAGATAATTTTGTTGCAAAATATG
TTGACTATGACAAAGATTGTATGTATATACCTTTAATGTATTCTCATTTTCTTATGTATTTATAATGGCA
ATGATGATACTGATGATATTTTAAGATGATGCCAGACCACAGGCTGATTTCTGCGTCTTTTGCCGAACGC
AGTGCATGTGCGGTTGTTGTTTTTTGGAATAGTTTCAATTTTCGGACTGTCCGCTTTGATTTCAGTTTCT
TGGCTTATTCAAAAAGCAAAGTAAAGCCAAAAAAGCGAGATGGCAATACCAAATGCGGCAAAACGGTAGT
GGAAGGAAAGGGGTGCGGGGCAGCGGAAGGAAGGGTGGGGCGGGGCGTGGCGGGGTCTGTGGCTGGGCGC
GACGTCACCGACGTTGGAGCCACTCCTTTGACCATGTGTGCGTGTGTGTATTATTCGTGTCTCGCCACTC
GCCGGTTGTTTTTTTCTTTTTATCTCGCTCTCTCTAGCGCCATCTCGTACGCATGCTCAACGCACCGCAT
GTTGCCGTGTCCTTTATGCGTCATTTTGGCTCGAAATAGGCAATTATTTAAACAAAGATTAGTCAACGAA
AACGCTAAAATAAATAAGTCTACAATATGGTTACTTATTGCCATGTGTGTGCAGCCAACGATAGCAACAA
AAGCAACAACACAGTGGCTTTCCCTCTTTCACTTTTTGTTTGCAAGCGCGTGCGAGCAAGACGGCACGAC
CGGCAAACGCAATTACGCTGACAAAGAGCAGACGAAGTTTTGGCCGAAAAACATCAAGGCGCCTGATACG
AATGCATTTGCAATAACAATTGCGATATTTAATATTGTTTATGAAGCTGTTTGACTTCAAAACACACAAA
AAAAAAAATAAAACAAATTATTTGAAAGAGAATTAGGAATCGGACAGCTTATCGTTACGGGCTAACAGCA
CACCGAGACGAAATAGCTTACCTGACGTCACAGCCTCTGGAAGAACTGCCGCCAAGCAGAGAGAGAGAGA
AAAAGAGGGAGAGCAGCTTAGACCGCATGTGCTTGTGTGTGAGGCGTCTCTCTCTTCGTCTCCTGTTTGC
GCAAACGCATAGACTGCACTGAGAAAATCGATTACCTATTTTTTATGAATGAATATTTGCACTATTACTA
TTCAAAACTATTAAGATAGCAATCACATTCAATAGCCAAATACTATACCACCTGAGCGATGCAACGAAAT
GATCAATTTGAGCAAAAATGCTGCATATTTAGGACGGCATCATTATAGAAATGCTTCTTGCTGTGTACTT
TTCTCTCGTCTGGCAGCTGTTTCGCCGTTATTGTTAAAACCGGCTTAAGTTAGGTGTGTTTTCTACGACT
AGTGATGCCCCTACTAGAAGATGTGTGTTGCACAAATGTCCCTGAATAACCAATTTGAAGTGCAGATAGC
AGTAAACGTAAGCTAATATGAATATTATTTAACTGTAATGTTTTAATATCGCTGGACATTACTAATAAAC
CCACTATAAACACATGTACATATGTATGTTTTGGCATACAATGAGTAGTTGGGGAAAAAATGTGTAAAAG
CACCGTGACCATCACAGCATAAAGATAACCAGCTGAAGTATCGAATATGAGTAACCCCCAAATTGAATCA
CATGCCGCAACTGATAGGACCCATGGAAGTACACTCTTCATGGCGATATACAAGACACACACAAGCACGA
ACACCCAGTTGCGGAGGAAATTCTCCGTAAATGAAAACCCAATCGGCGAACAATTCATACCCATATATGG
TAAAAGTTTTGAACGCGACTTGAGAGCGGAGAGCATTGCGGCTGATAAGGTTTTAGCGCTAAGCGGGCTT
TATAAAACGGGCTGCGGGACCAGTTTTCATATCACTACCGTTTGAGTTCTTGTGCTGTGTGGATACTCCT
CCCGACACAAAGCCGCTCCATCAGCCAGCAGTCGTCTAATCCAGAGACCCCGGATCGGGGTACCAACATG
GACGCACAAACACGACGACGTGAGCGTCGCGCTGAGAAACAAGCTCAATGGAAAGCTGCAAACGGTGGAT
CTCCTCCACATATGGCTTACCCATACGATGTTCCAGATTACGCTCCTCCAAGCTTGAATTCTATGAGTCG
AAAGGGAACACGAGAACAAAATGATATATCGCTGATAATTGGGACGCTGCCGAAACGCCTGCAGAACAAA
ATCGCGGCCAGCTGCAGCCACGCAGCAGCAGCGGCAACAACAACAAAGGCGTTGGAGACGGAAAACGCTG
AGAATGCGGAGCCCGTGGCTACGACAGCAAATGCTTCAAGGCCAGTCGAAATCCTGAGCAATGCTAGCAC
AGGAGGAGGCAAACCCGATGCCCAGTCAAAGCAACCCGTTTTGGATACCAGCGGGAAAATGGCGTGGGAG
GGCGGGATTCCAGGCATCCTGCGCGTGACCACCTCGGTGGCGGGCGATGTTAACAGGAACGGACAGGGTC
AGGGCAAGAACAAGAGCGGTAACAGTGCTCGGCGCAGGGGTCGCAAGGACAAGGAGCACGCTACGCAGTC
GCCAGTGACGCGCACGCGCTTGACCACCGAGCATCCGGATTGGTTTGAGCCGCTGTTGGGTCTGCCCCAT
GCCAAGAATATAGTCCATCTGTACGATCAGCTCATGGTCCTCAATCAGAGGAATCTCATACTGATAAACT
GGAAGAACTTCTGCTACATTCACGACCAGCTGCAGGACGCTTTCAAGCAACTTCTTTTGGAGCAACTTAA
GTTCGTGTGCGAGCACAAGGTTGATGTCTTCTTTTGGAAACTACTCTTCTACAATGTGCGGAATTACTTG
AAGCGCCAGCAAACGGACCAGGCGCACACACATACGCTCCTTCTCATCGAGCAAGCTATCAAGTTTTACC
GCATGCTCTACGACAAGCTGATGGCCAAGTGCGTGGCATCGTCGCGCTGTGACAGCGCACTTAAAGTGGT
GGCCCAGAGGCTGCTCATCTGTTTGGGCGATCTGACGCGCTACCGGGTTAACCATGTCAAGGCCACAGAT
TACATGGAGGCGGCCAGGTACTATCAGAGGGCGCAGGAACTGGTACCTGGCAACGGGGCACCTTTCAACC
AGCTGGCGGTCATTTCCATTTATCACCACAAGCGCTTCGATGCAGTTTATTACTATGTCCGCAGCTTGTT
GACTTCGAACTCTATCCAATCTGCCAAGGAAAGCCTGCTGGATTTGTTCGACGAGATTCGGCGTAAGTAC
GAGGAGACCGAGATGAAGCAATCTCCCATGCACTATGCAGCTGGATCGAAGAATCAAAAGTCGAAGCAGA
TGCGCAAGGAGGTATGGATCTATCCGGATGGGATCAGACGCCTACATCGCACCGATGACAAGGGCAACAA
GGCGAAGGGCAACAAGGCCACTATGGCAGAGGTCAATCGTTACGAGGAGATGCCGCCGGAGGAGATTCTT
CCTCGCATTGTTTCCCTTTATCTGTACTTATTAGGCAAACTCTACACCGGCACAGATGTGGACTCGTTAT
ACCCGTTGCTAAGGAAACTGCAAATCCAAATAGGCGTCGCTTTAAGGCACGAAAACCTGTTGTCACGCTC
CAAACTGCTGAAAATAGTAGCACTCAACTTGTTCGTCGTCGAGCACAACAAACCCAAAACGTCACGCCGC
GAGATGCGTTATCACAGCTTCAATTTTGCCAACTCATTCTTTGGACTCATGATGAAGAAAACGAACCAGC
TGCTGGCTGGTTTTGTAGAGGATTCTACAAATGTCCAGTGTCTCCCAGAAGAAGACTTTGCGACTGTGAA
CACATACCTACAGTTCGTGAATGTTTATGTACGTTGGTTGAGCATCAGTTTGGACGTGTGGGAACCCGTC
AGATCGGAAGAACACTCTTTCATCGATTGCTGGGCTGAGCTAACAATCCTTTTTGAGTACATTGAATGCT
TAATGGGGAAGCACAAACTTGAGAAAAACGAAATACTGTTGGATGAGGATGTGGCCCTTAGAGGTTTCAC
TCCGTTGGGTCGTGAAACGCTGAGCATGGACTATCTCAAAAGAGGATCCGAACGTCTTCAGTTTTTCGAA
CGTGTTCGTAGGATTGGTCAGTTCCAGGAATACTACGTCCAGCATCAAGAGGCTCTCGGCGGCCGCAAAG
AAATTTTGGCTGTAGTTGAAGCCGTATCCAATGAAAAGGCGCTACCTCGCGAGAAGATTTTCGAAGCATT
GGAAAGCGCGCTGGCGACAGCAACAAAGAAAAAATATGAACAAGAGATCGACGTCCGCGTACAGATCGAT
CGCAAAAGCGGTGATTTTGACACTTTCCGTCGCTGGTTAGTTGTTGATGAAGTCACCCAGCCGACCAAGG
AAATCACCCTTGAAGCCGCACGTTATGAAGATGAAAGCCTGAACCTGGGCGATTACGTTGAAGATCAGAT
TGAGTCTGTTACCTTTGACCGTATCACTACCCAGACGGCAAAACAGGTTATCGTGCAGAAAGTGCGTGAA
GCCGAACGTGCGATGGTGGTTGATCAGTTCCGTGAACACGAAGGTGAAATCATCACCGGCGTGGTGAAAA
AAGTAAACCGCGACAACATCTCTCTGGATCTGGGCAACAACGCTGAAGCCGTGATCCTGCGCGAAGATAT
GCTGCCGCGTGAAAACTTCCGCCCTGGCGACCGCGTTCGTGGCGTGCTCTATTCCGTTCGCCCGGAAGCG
CGTGGCGCGCAACTGTTCGTCACTCGTTCCAAGCCGGAAATGCTGATCGAACTGTTCCGTATTGAAGTGC
CAGAAATCGGCGAAGAAGTGATTGAAATTAAAGCAGCGGCTCGCGATCCGGGTTCTCGTGCGAAAATCGC
GGTGAAAACCAACGATAAACGTATCGATCCGGTAGGTGCTTGCGTAGGTATGCGTGGCGCGCGTGTTCAG
GCGGTGTCTACTGAACTGGGTGGCGAGCGTATCGATATCGTCCTGTGGGATGATAACCCGGCGCAGTTCG
TGATTAACGCAATGGCACCGGCAGACGTTGCTTCTATCGTGGTGGATGAAGATAAACACACTATGGACAT
CGCCGTTGAAGCCGGTAATCTGGCGCAGGCGATTGGCCGTAACGGTCAGAACGTGCGTCTGGCTTCGCAA
CTGAGCGGTTGGGAACTCAACGTGATGACCGTTGACGACCTGCAAGCTAAGCATCAGGCGGAAGCGCACG
CAGCGATCGACACCTTCACCAAATATCTCGACATCGACGAAGACTTCGCGACTGTTCTGGTAGAAGAAGG
CTTCTCGACGCTGGAAGAATTGGCCTATGTGCCGATGAAAGAGCTGTTGGAAATCGAAGGCCTTGATGAG
CCGACCGTTGAAGCACTGCGCGAGCGTGCTAAAAATGCACTGGCCACCATTGCACAGGCCCAGGAAGAAA
GCCTCGGTGATAACAAACCGGCTGACGATCTGCTGAACCTTGAAGGGGTAGATCGTGATTTGGCATTCAA
ACTGGCCGCCCGTGGCGTTTGTACGCTGGAAGATCTCGCCGAACAGGGCATTGATGATCTGGCTGATATC
GAAGGGTTGACCGACGAAAAAGCCGGAGCACTGATTATGGCTGCCCGTAATATTTGCTGGTTCGGTGACG
AAGCGACTAGTGGTTCTCGCGGCCGCGATGTTTCCGAGCTGTGCAAGCTGAAGAAAGAGCTTGAGGCCAA
GGCTAGGGTTAAGCAGATATGCACCAGCAAGTTGGAGGACATTCTCAAGTTCGTGGACACGAAAATATAC
ATCGAGGTGCGACCGCGCTATCTTCTACCGGATACCAACTGCTTTATCGACTGCCTTGAAGACTTTGAAA
AACTGTCCACGGAGTTTAAACGCTACACACTTATTATACCACTGACAGTGGTTAAGGAACTGGATGGCCT
CTCCAAGGGCGTTAAGTTGGACTCGTACCGCAGTTCGAAGCAGACGCAGCGCATCCACCACTTTGACGAG
GTGTCGTCGCGGGCCAAAAAGTCGTTAGAGTTCATCAAGTCGGCCAAAGGCAATGTGAAATGTGCTACCA
CAAAGGGCTCGTTTGTCAATGCATCGGTGTTTGCCCTAGTTGAGGAGGAATATTTGTCCAATGACGACAA
GATTCTGGCAACGGCAATGGCTGTCTCGAAAACGGCAAAAACCGAACAATGCACAGCAGATGGCAAGTGT
TTCATTCAAACGGAATTGGTGCTCATTACAACCGATCGTAATCTGCGTGTGAAGGCTCTTTCTCGCAATT
TGGCCGTCAGCGCGTTGGATGAGTTTCTGCAATGGGCCAAGGATTGCCGCGAATCAACCGGAGGACGCTC
GAGTCTAGAGGGCCCGCGGTTCGAAGGTAAGCCTATCCCTAACCCTCTCCTCGGTCTCGATTCTACGCGT
ACCGGTCATCATCACCATCACCATTGAGTTTAAACCCGCTGATCAGCCTCGACTGTGCCTTCTAAGGCCT
GAGCTCGCTGATCAGCCTCGATCGAGGATCCAGACATGATAAGATACATTGATGAGTTTGGACAAACCAC
AACTAGAATGCAGTGAAAAAAATGCTTTATTTGTGAAATTTGTGATGCTATTGCTTTATTTGTAACCATT
ATAAGCTGCAATAAACAAGTTAACAACAACAATTGCATTCATTTTATGTTTCAGGTTCAGGGGGAGGTGT
GGGAGGTTTTTTAAAGCAAGTAAAACCTCTACAAATGTGGTATGGCTGATTATGATCAGTCGACCGATGC
CCTTGAGAGCCTTCAACCCAGTCAGCTCCTTCCGGTGGGCGCGGGGCATGACTATCGTCGCCGCACTTAT
GACTGTCTTCTTTATCATGCAACTCGTAGGACAGGTGCCGGCAGCGCTCTGGGTCATTTTCGGCGAGGAC
CGCTTTCGCTGGAGCGCGACGATGATCGGCCTGTCGCTTGCGGTATTCGGAATCTTGCACGCCCTCGCTC
AAGCCTTCGTCACTGGTCCCGCCACCAAACGTTTCGGCGAGAAGCAGGCCATTATCGCCGGCATGGCGGC
CGACGCGCTGGGCTACGTCTTGCTGGCGTTCGCGACGCGAGGCTGGATGGCCTTCCCCATTATGATTCTT
CTCGCTTCCGGCGGCATCGGGATGCCCGCGTTGCAGGCCATGCTGTCCAGGCAGGTAGATGACGACCATC
AGGGACAGCTTCAAGGATCGCTCGCGGCTCTTACCAGCCAGCAAAAGGCCAGGAACCGTAAAAAGGCCGC
GTTGCTGGCGTTTTTCCATAGGCTCCGCCCCCCTGACGAGCATCACAAAAATCGACGCTCAAGTCAGAGG
TGGCGAAACCCGACAGGACTATAAAGATACCAGGCGTTTCCCCCTGGAAGCTCCCTCGTGCGCTCTCCTG
TTCCGACCCTGCCGCTTACCGGATACCTGTCCGCCTTTCTCCCTTCGGGAAGCGTGGCGCTTTCTCAATG
CTCACGCTGTAGGTATCTCAGTTCGGTGTAGGTCGTTCGCTCCAAGCTGGGCTGTGTGCACGAACCCCCC
GTTCAGCCCGACCGCTGCGCCTTATCCGGTAACTATCGTCTTGAGTCCAACCCGGTAAGACACGACTTAT
CGCCACTGGCAGCAGCCACTGGTAACAGGATTAGCAGAGCGAGGTATGTAGGCGGTGCTACAGAGTTCTT
GAAGTGGTGGCCTAACTACGGCTACACTAGAAGGACAGTATTTGGTATCTGCGCTCTGCTGAAGCCAGTT
ACCTTCGGAAAAAGAGTTGGTAGCTCTTGATCCGGCAAACAAACCACCGCTGGTAGCGGTGGTTTTTTTG
TTTGCAAGCAGCAGATTACGCGCAGAAAAAAAGGATCTCAAGAAGATCCTTTGATCTTTTCTACGGGGTC
TGACGCTCAGTGGAACGAAAACTCACGTTAAGGGATTTTGGTCATGAGATTATCAAAAAGGATCTTCACC
TAGATCCTTTTAAATTAAAAATGAAGTTTTAAATCAATCTAAAGTATATATGAGTAAACTTGGTCTGACA
GTTACCAATGCTTAATCAGTGAGGCACCTATCTCAGCGATCTGTCTATTTCGTTCATCCATAGTTGCCTG
ACTCCCCGTCGTGTAGATAACTACGATACGGGAGGGCTTACCATCTGGCCCCAGTGCTGCAATGATACCG
CGAGACCCACGCTCACCGGCTCCAGATTTATCAGCAATAAACCAGCCAGCCGGAAGGGCCGAGCGCAGAA
GTGGTCCTGCAACTTTATCCGCCTCCATCCAGTCTATTAATTGTTGCCGGGAAGCTAGAGTAAGTAGTTC
GCCAGTTAATAGTTTGCGCAACGTTGTTGCCATTGCTGCAGGCATCGTGGTGTCACGCTCGTCGTTTGGT
ATGGCTTCATTCAGCTCCGGTTCCCAACGATCAAGGCGAGTTACATGATCCCCCATGTTGTGCAAAAAAG
CGGTTAGCTCCTTCGGTCCTCCGATCGTTGTCAGAAGTAAGTTGGCCGCAGTGTTATCACTCATGGTTAT
GGCAGCACTGCATAATTCTCTTACTGTCATGCCATCCGTAAGATGCTTTTCTGTGACTGGTGAGTACTCA
ACCAAGTCATTCTGAGAATAGTGTATGCGGCGACCGAGTTGCTCTTGCCCGGCGTCAACACGGGATAATA
CCGCGCCACATAGCAGAACTTTAAAAGTGCTCATCATTGGAAAACGTTCTTCGGGGCGAAAACTCTCAAG
GATCTTACCGCTGTTGAGATCCAGTTCGATGTAACCCACTCGTGCACCCAACTGATCTTCAGCATCTTTT
ACTTTCACCAGCGTTTCTGGGTGAGCAAAAACAGGAAGGCAAAATGCCGCAAAAAAGGGAATAAGGGCGA
CACGGAAATGTTGAATACTCATACTCTTCCTTTTTCAATATTATTGAAGCATTTATCAGGGTTATTGTCT
CATGAGCGGATACATATTTGAATGTATTTAGAAAAATAAACAAATAGGGGTTCCGCGCACATTTCCCCGA
AAAGTGCCACCTGACGTCTAAGAAACCATTATTATCATGACATTAACCTATAAAAATAGGCGTATCACGA
GGCCCTTTCGT
